Addgene plasmid #197007: pCDNA4/TO-SPOP-myc (R121Q)
Purpose: Mammalian inducible expression vector for myc-tagged SPOP
Depositing lab: Tanja Mittag. Depositing organization: St. Jude Children's Research Hospital. Publication: Reduction of oligomer size modulates the competition between cluster formation and phase separation of the tumor suppressor SPOP. Sabri N, Cuneo MJ, Marzahn MR, Lee J, Bouchard JJ, Gullulu O, Vaithiyalingam S, Borgia MB, Schmit J, Mittag T. J Biol Chem. 2023 Dec;299(12):105427. doi: 10.1016/j.jbc.2023.105427. Epub 2023 Nov 4. PubMed 37926283.
Backbone
  Vector backbone: pcDNA4/TO/myc
  Vector type: Mammalian Expression
Growth in bacteria
  Bacterial resistance: Ampicillin, 100 μg/mL
  Growth temperature: 37°C
  Growth strain: DH5alpha
  Copy number: High Copy
Gene/Insert
  Gene/Insert name: SPOP
  Species: M. musculus (mouse)
  Mutation: R121Q
  Entrez Gene: Spop (a.k.a. Pcif1, TEF2)
  Tag / fusion protein: myc (C terminal on backbone)
  Cloning method: Restriction Enzyme; 5′ cloning site unknown (unknown if destroyed); 3′ cloning site unknown (unknown if destroyed)
Terms and licenses: Academic/Nonprofit Terms; Industry Terms: Not Available to Industry
How to cite: pCDNA4/TO-SPOP-myc (R121Q) was a gift from Tanja Mittag (Addgene plasmid # 197007 ; http://n2t.net/addgene:197007 ; RRID:Addgene_197007)
