[The description below was written by a language model from this plasmid's Addgene catalogue record and pLannotate feature annotations shown in this document.]
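Description:
pCDNA4/TO-SPOP-myc (R121Q) is a tetracycline-inducible mammalian expression plasmid built on the pcDNA4/TO/myc backbone. It is propagated in E. coli from a high-copy ColE1/pUC-type origin under ampicillin selection (AmpR with its own bla promoter), and it also carries an f1 origin. For selection in mammalian cells there is a bleomycin/Zeocin resistance gene (Sh ble) placed behind both the SV40 early promoter and the bacterial EM7 promoter and followed by an SV40 polyadenylation signal, so the same marker can function in either host. Short lac promoter/operator, CAP site, lacI and bom fragments are backbone remnants with no evident role in the payload.

The expression cassette consists of the CMV immediate-early enhancer and promoter followed directly by two short elements that the annotation software labels as PLtetO-1 fragments. These correspond to tandem tet operator sites, the arrangement that makes a "TO" vector repressible: in cells expressing the Tet repressor, transcription is blocked until tetracycline or doxycycline releases it. Downstream lies the SPOP coding sequence, terminated by the bGH polyadenylation signal. SPOP is the substrate adaptor of a cullin-3–RING ubiquitin ligase. The catalogue lists the insert as mouse Spop, whereas the automated annotation matched it to the human protein entry, which may simply reflect strong conservation between the two. The insert carries the R121Q substitution, and the record describes a C-terminal myc tag supplied by the backbone, although the tag is not separately annotated in the feature table. The cloning sites are not recorded. The plasmid is intended for inducible expression of myc-tagged mutant SPOP in mammalian cells, and the associated study concerns SPOP oligomerisation, cluster formation and phase separation.
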