Features (pLannotate 1.2.2; 22 found; start..end, strand, type, name):
     28..80      -  misc_feature   bom (fragment): basis of mobility region from pBR322
    235..614     +  enhancer       CMV enhancer: human cytomegalovirus immediate early enhancer
    615..818     +  promoter       CMV promoter: human cytomegalovirus (CMV) immediate early promoter
    820..839     +  promoter       PLtetO-1 promoter (fragment): modified phage lambda PL promoter with tet operator sites (Lutz and Bujard, 1997)
    841..860     +  promoter       PLtetO-1 promoter (fragment): modified phage lambda PL promoter with tet operator sites (Lutz and Bujard, 1997)
    868..901     +  promoter       TRE3GV promoter (fragment): 3rd-generation Tet-responsive promoter that can be activated by binding of Tet-On® 3G, optimized for retroviral and lentiviral vectors
   1037..2158    +  CDS            SPOP: SPOP_HUMAN - Experimental evidence at protein level: Swiss-Prot protein existence level 1. Component of a cullin-RING-based BCR (BTB-CUL3-RBX1) E3 ubiquitin-protein ligase complex that mediates the ubiquitination of target proteins, leading most often to their proteasomal degradation. In complex with CUL3, involved in ubiquitination and proteasomal degradation of BRMS1, DAXX, PDX1/IPF1, GLI2 and GLI3. In complex with CUL3, involved in ubiquitination of MACROH2A1 and BMI1; this does not lead to their proteasomal degradation. Inhibits transcriptional activation of PDX1/IPF1 targets, such as insu
   2280..2504    +  polyA_signal   bGH poly(A) signal: bovine growth hormone polyadenylation signal
   2508..2529    +  promoter       SV40 promoter (fragment): SV40 enhancer and early promoter
   2550..2978    +  rep_origin     f1 ori (sequence partly withheld): f1 bacteriophage origin of replication; arrow indicates direction of (+) strand synthesis
   2992..3321    +  promoter       SV40 promoter: SV40 enhancer and early promoter
   3369..3416    +  promoter       EM7 promoter: synthetic bacterial promoter&nbsp
   3435..3809    +  CDS            BleoR: antibiotic-binding protein; Sh ble from Streptoalloteichus hindustanus; confers resistance to bleomycin, phleomycin, and Zeocin™
   3819..3944    +  CDS            ble (fragment): BLE_KLEPN - Experimental evidence at protein level: Swiss-Prot protein existence level 1. Binding protein with a strong affinity to the bleomycin family of antibiotics. Binds to CL990; an antimitotic-antibiotic compound. From Klebsiella pneumoniae.
   3939..4060    +  polyA_signal   SV40 poly(A) signal: SV40 polyadenylation signal
   4133..4149    -  protein_bind   lac operator: The lac repressor binds to the lac operator to inhibit transcription in E. coli. This inhibition can be relieved by adding lactose or isopropyl-β-D-thiogalactopyranoside (IPTG). lac repressor encoded by lacI
   4157..4187    -  promoter       lac promoter: promoter for the E. coli lac operon
   4202..4223    -  protein_bind   CAP binding site: CAP binding activates transcription in the presence of cAMP. E. coli catabolite activator protein
   4236..4328    -  CDS            lacI (fragment): lac repressor; lacI; The lac repressor binds to the lac operator to inhibit transcription in E. coli. This inhibition can be relieved by adding lactose or isopropyl-β-D-thiogalactopyranoside (IPTG).
   4511..5099    -  rep_origin     ori: high-copy-number ColE1/pMB1/pBR322/pUC origin of replication
   5270..6130    -  CDS            AmpR: β-lactamase; bla; confers resistance to ampicillin, carbenicillin, and related antibiotics
   6131..6235    -  promoter       AmpR promoter: bla
>Addgene plasmid #197007 | pCDNA4/TO-SPOP-myc (R121Q) | addgene full sequence | sequence record 390484 | Addgene NGS Result
GACGGATCGGGAGATCTCCCGATCCCCTATGGTGCACTCTCAGTACAATCTGCTCTGATGCCGCATAGTT
AAGCCAGTATCTGCTCCCTGCTTGTGTGTTGGAGGTCGCTGAGTAGTGCGCGAGCAAAATTTAAGCTACA
ACAAGGCAAGGCTTGACCGACAATTGCATGAAGAATCTGCTTAGGGTTAGGCGTTTTGCGCTGCTTCGCG
ATGTACGGGCCAGATATACGCGTTGACATTGATTATTGACTAGTTATTAATAGTAATCAATTACGGGGTC
ATTAGTTCATAGCCCATATATGGAGTTCCGCGTTACATAACTTACGGTAAATGGCCCGCCTGGCTGACCG
CCCAACGACCCCCGCCCATTGACGTCAATAATGACGTATGTTCCCATAGTAACGCCAATAGGGACTTTCC
ATTGACGTCAATGGGTGGAGTATTTACGGTAAACTGCCCACTTGGCAGTACATCAAGTGTATCATATGCC
AAGTACGCCCCCTATTGACGTCAATGACGGTAAATGGCCCGCCTGGCATTATGCCCAGTACATGACCTTA
TGGGACTTTCCTACTTGGCAGTACATCTACGTATTAGTCATCGCTATTACCATGGTGATGCGGTTTTGGC
AGTACATCAATGGGCGTGGATAGCGGTTTGACTCACGGGGATTTCCAAGTCTCCACCCCATTGACGTCAA
TGGGAGTTTGTTTTGGCACCAAAATCAACGGGACTTTCCAAAATGTCGTAACAACTCCGCCCCATTGACG
CAAATGGGCGGTAGGCGTGTACGGTGGGAGGTCTATATAAGCAGAGCTCTCCCTATCAGTGATAGAGATC
TCCCTATCAGTGATAGAGATCGTCGACGAGCTCGTTTAGTGAACCGTCAGATCGCCTGGAGACGCCATCC
ACGCTGTTTTGACCTCCATAGAAGACACCGGGACCGATCCAGCCTCCGGACTCTAGCGTTTAAACTTAAG
CTTGGTACCGAGCTCGGATCCACTAGTCCAGTGTGGTGGAATTCTGCAGATATCCAATGTCAAGGGTTCC
AAGTCCTCCACCTCCGGCAGAAATGTCGAGTGGTCCCGTTGCCGAGAGCTGGTGCTATACACAGATCAAG
GTAGTGAAGTTCTCCTACATGTGGACCATCAATAACTTTAGTTTTTGCCGGGAGGAAATGGGTGAAGTCA
TAAAAAGTTCAACTTTTTCATCAGGAGCCAATGATAAACTGAAATGGTGTTTGCGAGTAAACCCGAAAGG
GCTAGATGAAGAAAGCAAAGATTACCTGTCGCTTTACCTGTTGTTGGTCAGCTGTCCAAAGAGTGAAGTT
CGGGCAAAGTTCAAGTTCTCCATCCTGAATGCCAAGGGAGAAGAAACCAAAGCTATGGAGAGTCAGCAAG
CTTATAGGTTCGTGCAAGGCAAAGACTGGGGATTCAAAAAATTCATCCGCAGAGATTTTCTCTTGGACGA
GGCCAATGGGCTTCTCCCTGATGACAAGCTCACCCTCTTCTGTGAGGTGAGTGTAGTACAAGACTCTGTC
AATATTTCTGGGCAGAATACTATGAACATGGTAAAGGTTCCTGAATGCCGGTTGGCAGATGAGTTAGGAG
GGCTGTGGGAGAACTCTCGATTCACCGACTGCTGCTTGTGTGTGGCTGGTCAAGAATTCCAGGCTCACAA
GGCTATCTTAGCAGCTCGGTCTCCAGTCTTCAGTGCCATGTTTGAACATGAAATGGAGGAGAGCAAAAAG
AATCGGGTTGAGATTAACGACGTGGAGCCTGAGGTGTTTAAGGAGATGATGTGCTTCATCTACACGGGGA
AGGCGCCGAACCTCGACAAGATGGCTGACGACTTGCTGGCAGCTGCCGATAAGTACGCCCTGGAGCGTCT
GAAGGTCATGTGTGAGGACGCCCTCTGCAGTAACCTCTCTGTGGAGAACGCTGCAGAGATTCTCATCCTG
GCTGACCTCCACAGCGCAGATCAGCTGAAGACGCAGGCAGTTGATTTCATCAACTATCATGCTTCGGATG
TCTTGGAGACCTCTGGGTGGAAGTCAATGGTGGTGTCACATCCCCACTTAGTGGCAGAAGCATACCGTTC
TCTGGCTTCAGCACAGTGCCCTTTCCTGGGGCCCCCACGCAAACGCCTGAAGCAATCCTGGCGGCCGCTC
GAGTCTAGAGGGCCCTTCGAACAAAAACTCATCTCAGAAGAGGATCTGAATATGCATACCGGTCATCATC
ACCATCACCATTGAGTTTAAACCCGCTGATCAGCCTCGACTGTGCCTTCTAGTTGCCAGCCATCTGTTGT
TTGCCCCTCCCCCGTGCCTTCCTTGACCCTGGAAGGTGCCACTCCCACTGTCCTTTCCTAATAAAATGAG
GAAATTGCATCGCATTGTCTGAGTAGGTGTCATTCTATTCTGGGGGGTGGGGTGGGGCAGGACAGCAAGG
GGGAGGATTGGGAAGACAATAGCAGGCATGCTGGGGATGCGGTGGGCTCTATGGCTTCTGAGGCGGAAAG
AACCAGCTGGGGCTCTAGGGGGTATCCCC
[124 nt withheld, positions 2550-2673]
C
[91 nt withheld, positions 2675-2765]
A
[49 nt withheld, positions 2767-2815]
CCTTTGACGTTGGAGTCCACGTTCTTT
[37 nt withheld, positions 2843-2879]
ACCCTATCTCGGTCTATTCTTTTGATTTATAAGGGATTTTGCCGATTTCGGCCTATTGGTTAAAAAATGA
GCTGATTTAACAAAAATTTAACGCGAATTAATTCTGTGGAATGTGTGTCAGTTAGGGTGTGGAAAGTCCC
CAGGCTCCCCAGCAGGCAGAAGTATGCAAAGCATGCATCTCAATTAGTCAGCAACCAGGTGTGGAAAGTC
CCCAGGCTCCCCAGCAGGCAGAAGTATGCAAAGCATGCATCTCAATTAGTCAGCAACCATAGTCCCGCCC
CTAACTCCGCCCATCCCGCCCCTAACTCCGCCCAGTTCCGCCCATTCTCCGCCCCATGGCTGACTAATTT
TTTTTATTTATGCAGAGGCCGAGGCCGCCTCTGCCTCTGAGCTATTCCAGAAGTAGTGAGGAGGCTTTTT
TGGAGGCCTAGGCTTTTGCAAAAAGCTCCCGGGAGCTTGTATATCCATTTTCGGATCTGATCAGCACGTG
TTGACAATTAATCATCGGCATAGTATATCGGCATAGTATAATACGACAAGGTGAGGAACTAAACCATGGC
CAAGTTGACCAGTGCCGTTCCGGTGCTCACCGCGCGCGACGTCGCCGGAGCGGTCGAGTTCTGGACCGAC
CGGCTCGGGTTCTCCCGGGACTTCGTGGAGGACGACTTCGCCGGTGTGGTCCGGGACGACGTGACCCTGT
TCATCAGCGCGGTCCAGGACCAGGTGGTGCCGGACAACACCCTGGCCTGGGTGTGGGTGCGCGGCCTGGA
CGAGCTGTACGCCGAGTGGTCGGAGGTCGTGTCCACGAACTTCCGGGACGCCTCCGGGCCGGCCATGACC
GAGATCGGCGAGCAGCCGTGGGGGCGGGAGTTCGCCCTGCGCGACCCGGCCGGCAACTGCGTGCACTTCG
TGGCCGAGGAGCAGGACTGACACGTGCTACGAGATTTCGATTCCACCGCCGCCTTCTATGAAAGGTTGGG
CTTCGGAATCGTTTTCCGGGACGCCGGCTGGATGATCCTCCAGCGCGGGGATCTCATGCTGGAGTTCTTC
GCCCACCCCAACTTGTTTATTGCAGCTTATAATGGTTACAAATAAAGCAATAGCATCACAAATTTCACAA
ATAAAGCATTTTTTTCACTGCATTCTAGTTGTGGTTTGTCCAAACTCATCAATGTATCTTATCATGTCTG
TATACCGTCGACCTCTAGCTAGAGCTTGGCGTAATCATGGTCATAGCTGTTTCCTGTGTGAAATTGTTAT
CCGCTCACAATTCCACACAACATACGAGCCGGAAGCATAAAGTGTAAAGCCTGGGGTGCCTAATGAGTGA
GCTAACTCACATTAATTGCGTTGCGCTCACTGCCCGCTTTCCAGTCGGGAAACCTGTCGTGCCAGCTGCA
TTAATGAATCGGCCAACGCGCGGGGAGAGGCGGTTTGCGTATTGGGCGCTCTTCCGCTTCCTCGCTCACT
GACTCGCTGCGCTCGGTCGTTCGGCTGCGGCGAGCGGTATCAGCTCACTCAAAGGCGGTAATACGGTTAT
CCACAGAATCAGGGGATAACGCAGGAAAGAACATGTGAGCAAAAGGCCAGCAAAAGGCCAGGAACCGTAA
AAAGGCCGCGTTGCTGGCGTTTTTCCATAGGCTCCGCCCCCCTGACGAGCATCACAAAAATCGACGCTCA
AGTCAGAGGTGGCGAAACCCGACAGGACTATAAAGATACCAGGCGTTTCCCCCTGGAAGCTCCCTCGTGC
GCTCTCCTGTTCCGACCCTGCCGCTTACCGGATACCTGTCCGCCTTTCTCCCTTCGGGAAGCGTGGCGCT
TTCTCATAGCTCACGCTGTAGGTATCTCAGTTCGGTGTAGGTCGTTCGCTCCAAGCTGGGCTGTGTGCAC
GAACCCCCCGTTCAGCCCGACCGCTGCGCCTTATCCGGTAACTATCGTCTTGAGTCCAACCCGGTAAGAC
ACGACTTATCGCCACTGGCAGCAGCCACTGGTAACAGGATTAGCAGAGCGAGGTATGTAGGCGGTGCTAC
AGAGTTCTTGAAGTGGTGGCCTAACTACGGCTACACTAGAAGAACAGTATTTGGTATCTGCGCTCTGCTG
AAGCCAGTTACCTTCGGAAAAAGAGTTGGTAGCTCTTGATCCGGCAAACAAACCACCGCTGGTAGCGGTG
GTTTTTTTGTTTGCAAGCAGCAGATTACGCGCAGAAAAAAAGGATCTCAAGAAGATCCTTTGATCTTTTC
TACGGGGTCTGACGCTCAGTGGAACGAAAACTCACGTTAAGGGATTTTGGTCATGAGATTATCAAAAAGG
ATCTTCACCTAGATCCTTTTAAATTAAAAATGAAGTTTTAAATCAATCTAAAGTATATATGAGTAAACTT
GGTCTGACAGTTACCAATGCTTAATCAGTGAGGCACCTATCTCAGCGATCTGTCTATTTCGTTCATCCAT
AGTTGCCTGACTCCCCGTCGTGTAGATAACTACGATACGGGAGGGCTTACCATCTGGCCCCAGTGCTGCA
ATGATACCGCGAGACCCACGCTCACCGGCTCCAGATTTATCAGCAATAAACCAGCCAGCCGGAAGGGCCG
AGCGCAGAAGTGGTCCTGCAACTTTATCCGCCTCCATCCAGTCTATTAATTGTTGCCGGGAAGCTAGAGT
AAGTAGTTCGCCAGTTAATAGTTTGCGCAACGTTGTTGCCATTGCTACAGGCATCGTGGTGTCACGCTCG
TCGTTTGGTATGGCTTCATTCAGCTCCGGTTCCCAACGATCAAGGCGAGTTACATGATCCCCCATGTTGT
GCAAAAAAGCGGTTAGCTCCTTCGGTCCTCCGATCGTTGTCAGAAGTAAGTTGGCCGCAGTGTTATCACT
CATGGTTATGGCAGCACTGCATAATTCTCTTACTGTCATGCCATCCGTAAGATGCTTTTCTGTGACTGGT
GAGTACTCAACCAAGTCATTCTGAGAATAGTGTATGCGGCGACCGAGTTGCTCTTGCCCGGCGTCAATAC
GGGATAATACCGCGCCACATAGCAGAACTTTAAAAGTGCTCATCATTGGAAAACGTTCTTCGGGGCGAAA
ACTCTCAAGGATCTTACCGCTGTTGAGATCCAGTTCGATGTAACCCACTCGTGCACCCAACTGATCTTCA
GCATCTTTTACTTTCACCAGCGTTTCTGGGTGAGCAAAAACAGGAAGGCAAAATGCCGCAAAAAAGGGAA
TAAGGGCGACACGGAAATGTTGAATACTCATACTCTTCCTTTTTCAATATTATTGAAGCATTTATCAGGG
TTATTGTCTCATGAGCGGATACATATTTGAATGTATTTAGAAAAATAAACAAATAGGGGTTCCGCGCACA
TTTCCCCGAAAAGTGCCACCTGACGTC
